Addgene plasmid #43336: II-CTCC
Depositing lab: Chad Cowan & Kiran Musunuru. Depositing organization: Harvard University. Publication: A TALEN Genome-Editing System for Generating Human Stem Cell-Based Disease Models. Ding Q, Lee YK, Schaefer EA, Peters DT, Veres A, Kim K, Kuperwasser N, Motola DL, Meissner TB, Hendriks WT, Trevisan M, Gupta RM, Moisan A, Banks E, Friesen M, Schinzel RT, Xia F, Tang A, Xia Y, Figueroa E, Wann A, Ahfeldt T, Daheron L, Zhang F, Rubin LL, Peng LF, Chung RT, Musunuru K, Cowan CA. Cell Stem Cell. 2012 Dec 12. pii: S1934-5909(12)00645-5. doi: 10.1016/j.stem.2012.11.011. PubMed 23246482.
Backbone
  Vector backbone: pCRII-TOPO
  Backbone manufacturer: Invitrogen
  Backbone size w/o insert (bp): 3973
  Vector type: Bacterial Cloning
Growth in bacteria
  Bacterial resistance: Ampicillin and Kanamycin, 100 & 50 μg/mL
  Growth temperature: 37°C
  Growth strain: Top10
  Copy number: High Copy
Gene/Insert
  Gene/Insert name: II-CTCC
  Species: Synthetic
  Insert size (bp): 426
  Cloning method: TOPO Cloning
  Sequencing primers: 5′ T7; 3′ M13-rev
Terms and licenses: Academic/Nonprofit Terms; Industry Terms: Not Available to Industry
How to cite: II-CTCC was a gift from Chad Cowan & Kiran Musunuru (Addgene plasmid # 43336 ; http://n2t.net/addgene:43336 ; RRID:Addgene_43336)
