[The description below was written by a language model from this plasmid's Addgene catalogue record.]
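Description:
II-CTCC is a bacterial cloning plasmid built on the commercial pCRII-TOPO backbone (about 4.0 kb without insert), into which a 426 bp synthetic fragment was introduced by TOPO cloning. It is a high-copy plasmid propagated in E. coli, and the backbone carries both ampicillin and kanamycin resistance markers, so either or both drugs can be used for selection. The insert is flanked by T7 and M13 reverse primer sites, which are the sites listed for sequence verification. No mammalian promoter, expression cassette, tag or reporter is recorded. The plasmid appears to be a storage and source vector for a DNA module, not an expression construct.

The record gives the insert only as "II-CTCC", synthetic in origin, and does not describe its contents. The plasmid was deposited with a TALEN genome-editing system developed for generating human stem cell-based disease models. In that context, the name plausibly denotes a pre-assembled block of four TALE repeat units recognising the bases C, T, C and C, with "II" marking the block's position in the ordered assembly of a full repeat array. The insert size is roughly what four TALE repeats of about 100 bp each would occupy, but this reading is inferred from the name, size and associated publication and is not stated in the record. On that basis, the plasmid would be one member of a library of multimer modules that are excised or amplified and joined in a defined order to build custom TALE DNA-binding domains. These domains are then fused to a nuclease for targeted editing. No feature table was provided, so the exact insert boundaries and any flanking assembly sites cannot be confirmed.
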