>Addgene plasmid #43336 | II-CTCC | depositor partial sequence | sequence record 58601 | II-CTCC sequence 426 bps
CGTCTCGCTTAACCCCAGAGCAGGTCGTGGCGATCGCAAGCCACGACGGAGGAAAGCAAGCCTTGGAAAC
AGTACAGAGGCTGTTGCCTGTGCTGTGCCAAGCGCACGGACTCACCCCAGAGCAGGTCGTGGCCATTGCC
TCGAATGGAGGGGGCAAACAGGCGTTGGAAACCGTACAACGATTGCTGCCGGTGCTGTGCCAAGCGCACG
GCCTCACCCCAGAGCAGGTCGTGGCGATCGCAAGCCACGACGGAGGAAAGCAAGCCTTGGAAACAGTACA
GAGGCTGTTGCCTGTGCTGTGCCAAGCGCACGGATTAACCCCAGAGCAGGTCGTGGCGATCGCAAGCCAC
GACGGAGGAAAGCAAGCCTTGGAAACAGTACAGAGGCTGTTGCCTGTGCTGTGCCAAGCGCACGGGCTCA
GAGACG
