>Addgene plasmid #43336 | II-CTCC | addgene partial sequence | sequence record 61844 | M13-F20 5'-TGTAAAACGACGGCCAGT-3'
TTGGGCGATTGGGCCCTCTGATGCATGCTCGAGCGGCCGCCAGTGTGATGGATATCTGCAGAATTCGCCC
TTGCCGTCCTAGCGCGTCTCGCTTAACCCCAGAGCAGGTCGTGGCGATCGCAAGCCACGACGGAGGAAAG
CAAGCCTTGGAAACAGTACAGAGGCTGTTGCCTGTGCTGTGCCAAGCGCACGGACTCACCCCAGAGCAGG
TCGTGGCCATTGCCTCGAATGGAGGGGGCAAACAGGCGTTGGAAACCGTACAACGATTGCTGCCGGTGCT
GTGCCAAGCGCACGGCCTCACCCCAGAGCAGGTCGTGGCGATCGCAAGCCACGACGGAGGAAAGCAAGCC
TTGGAAACAGTACAGAGGCTGTTGCCTGTGCTGTGCCAAGCGCACGGATTAACCCCAGAGCAGGTCGTGG
CGATCGCAAGCCACGACGGAGGAAAGCAAGCCTTGGAAACAGTACAGAGGCTGTTGCCTGTGCTGTGCCA
AGCGCACGGGCTCAGAGACGTGGGCACAGGAAAGAAGGGCGAATTCCAGCACACTGGCGGCCGTTACTAG
TGGATCCGAGCTCGGTACCAAGCTTGATGCATAGCTTGAGTATTCTATAGTGTCACCTAAATAGCTTGGC
GTAATCATGGTCATAGCTGTTTCCTGTGTGAAATTGTTATCCGCTCACAATTCCACACAACATACGAGCC
GGAAGCATAAAGTGTAAAGCCTGGGGTGCCTAATGAGTGAGCTAACTCACATTAATTGCGTTGCGCTCAC
TGCCCGCTTTCCAGTCGGGAAACCTGTCGTGCCAGCTGCATTAATGAATCGGCCAACGCGCGGGGAGAGG
CGGTTTGCGTATTGGGCGCTCTTCCGCTTCCTCGCTCACTGACTCGCTGCGCTCGGTCGTTCGGCTGCGG
CGAGCGGTATCAGCTCACTCAAAGGCGGTAATACGGTTATCCACAGAATCAGGGGATAC
